>Addgene plasmid #52255 | pUC119-gRNA | depositor full sequence | sequence record 80847 | pUC119-gRNA sequence 3771 bps
AGCGCCCAATACGCAAACCGCCTCTCCCCGCGCGTTGGCCGATTCATTAATGCAGCTGGCACGACAGGTT
TCCCGACTGGAAAGCGGGCAGTGAGCGCAACGCAATTAATGTGAGTTAGCTCACTCATTAGGCACCCCAG
GCTTTACACTTTATGCTTCCGGCTCGTATGTTGTGTGGAATTGTGAGCGGATAACAATTTCACACAGGAA
ACAGCTATGACCATGGGCGCGCCAAGCTTAGGCCTGTCGACGCCCGGGCGGTACCGCGATCGCTCGCGAC
CTGCAGGCATAAAGCCGTCAGTGTCCGCATAAAGAACCACCCATAATACCCATAATAGCTGTTTGCCATC
GCTACCTTAGGACCGTTATAGTTAATTACCCTGTTATCCCTATTAATTAAGAGCTCAGAAATCTCAAAAT
TCCGGCAGAACAATTTTGAATCTCGATCCGTAGAAACGAGACGGTCATTGTTTTAGTTCCACCACGATTA
TATTTGAAATTTACGTGAGTGTGAGTGAGACTTGCATAAGAAAATAAAATCTTTAGTTGGGAAAAAATTC
AATAATATAAATGGGCTTGAGAAGGAAGCGAGGGATAGGCCTTTTTCTAAAATAGGCCCATTTAAGCTAT
TAACAATCTTCAAAAGTACCACAGCGCTTAGGTAAAGAAAGCAGCTGAGTTTATATATGGTTAGAGACGA
AGTAGTGATTGGACTTTTGCCAGCCATGGTGTTTTAGAGCTAGAAATAGCAAGTTAAAATAAGGCTAGTC
CGTTATCAACTTGAAAAAGTGGCACCGAGTCGGTGCTTTTTTTCTAGACCCAGCTTTCTTGTACAAAGTT
GGCATTACCCATCGGCGCGCCTCTAGAATTTAAATGGATCCTACGTACTCGAGGAATTCACTGGCCGTCG
TTTTACAACGTCGTGACTGGGAAAACCCTGGCGTTACCCAACTTAATCGCCTTGCAGCACATCCCCCTTT
CGCCAGCTGGCGTAATAGCGAAGAGGCCCGCACCGATCGCCCTTCCCAACAGTTGCGCAGCCTGAATGGC
GAATGGCGCCTGATGCGGTATTTTCTCCTTACGCATCTGTGCGGTATTTCACACCGCATA
[142 nt withheld, positions 1111-1252]
C
[141 nt withheld, positions 1254-1394]
CCTTTGACGTTGGAGTCCACGTTCTTT
[37 nt withheld, positions 1422-1458]
ACCCTATCTCGGGCTATTCTTTTGATTTATAAGGGATTTTGCCGATTTCGGCCTATTGGTTAAAAAATGA
GCTGATTTAACAAAAATTTAACGCGAATTTTAACAAAATATTAACGTTTACAATTTTATGGTGCACTCTC
AGTACAATCTGCTCTGATGCCGCATAGTTAAGCCAGCCCCGACACCCGCCAACACCCGCTGACGCGCCCT
GACGGGCTTGTCTGCTCCCGGCATCCGCTTACAGACAAGCTGTGACCGTCTCCGGGAGCTGCATGTGTCA
GAGGTTTTCACCGTCATCACCGAAACGCGCGAGACGAAAGGGCCTCGTGATACGCCTATTTTTATAGGTT
AATGTCATGATAATAATGGTTTCTTAGACGTCAGGTGGCACTTTTCGGGGAAATGTGCGCGGAACCCCTA
TTTGTTTATTTTTCTAAATACATTCAAATATGTATCCGCTCATGAGACAATAACCCTGATAAATGCTTCA
ATAATATTGAAAAAGGAAGAGTATGAGTATTCAACATTTCCGTGTCGCCCTTATTCCCTTTTTTGCGGCA
TTTTGCCTTCCTGTTTTTGCTCACCCAGAAACGCTGGTGAAAGTAAAAGATGCTGAAGATCAGTTGGGTG
CACGAGTGGGTTACATCGAACTGGATCTCAACAGCGGTAAGATCCTTGAGAGTTTTCGCCCCGAAGAACG
TTTTCCAATGATGAGCACTTTTAAAGTTCTGCTATGTGGCGCGGTATTATCCCGTATTGACGCCGGGCAA
GAGCAACTCGGTCGCCGCATACACTATTCTCAGAATGACTTGGTTGAGTACTCACCAGTCACAGAAAAGC
ATCTTACGGATGGCATGACAGTAAGAGAATTATGCAGTGCTGCCATAACCATGAGTGATAACACTGCGGC
CAACTTACTTCTGACAACGATCGGAGGACCGAAGGAGCTAACCGCTTTTTTGCACAACATGGGGGATCAT
GTAACTCGCCTTGATCGTTGGGAACCGGAGCTGAATGAAGCCATACCAAACGACGAGCGTGACACCACGA
TGCCTGTAGCAATGGCAACAACGTTGCGCAAACTATTAACTGGCGAACTACTTACTCTAGCTTCCCGGCA
ACAATTAATAGACTGGATGGAGGCGGATAAAGTTGCAGGACCACTTCTGCGCTCGGCCCTTCCGGCTGGC
TGGTTTATTGCTGATAAATCTGGAGCCGGTGAGCGTGGGTCTCGCGGTATCATTGCAGCACTGGGGCCAG
ATGGTAAGCCCTCCCGTATCGTAGTTATCTACACGACGGGGAGTCAGGCAACTATGGATGAACGAAATAG
ACAGATCGCTGAGATAGGTGCCTCACTGATTAAGCATTGGTAACTGTCAGACCAAGTTTACTCATATATA
CTTTAGATTGATTTAAAACTTCATTTTTAATTTAAAAGGATCTAGGTGAAGATCCTTTTTGATAATCTCA
TGACCAAAATCCCTTAACGTGAGTTTTCGTTCCACTGAGCGTCAGACCCCGTAGAAAAGATCAAAGGATC
TTCTTGAGATCCTTTTTTTCTGCGCGTAATCTGCTGCTTGCAAACAAAAAAACCACCGCTACCAGCGGTG
GTTTGTTTGCCGGATCAAGAGCTACCAACTCTTTTTCCGAAGGTAACTGGCTTCAGCAGAGCGCAGATAC
CAAATACTGTCCTTCTAGTGTAGCCGTAGTTAGGCCACCACTTCAAGAACTCTGTAGCACCGCCTACATA
CCTCGCTCTGCTAATCCTGTTACCAGTGGCTGCTGCCAGTGGCGATAAGTCGTGTCTTACCGGGTTGGAC
TCAAGACGATAGTTACCGGATAAGGCGCAGCGGTCGGGCTGAACGGGGGGTTCGTGCACACAGCCCAGCT
TGGAGCGAACGACCTACACCGAACTGAGATACCTACAGCGTGAGCTATGAGAAAGCGCCACGCTTCCCGA
AGGGAGAAAGGCGGACAGGTATCCGGTAAGCGGCAGGGTCGGAACAGGAGAGCGCACGAGGGAGCTTCCA
GGGGGAAACGCCTGGTATCTTTATAGTCCTGTCGGGTTTCGCCACCTCTGACTTGAGCGTCGATTTTTGT
GATGCTCGTCAGGGGGGCGGAGCCTATGGAAAAACGCCAGCAACGCGGCCTTTTTACGGTTCCTGGCCTT
TTGCTGGCCTTTTGCTCACATGTTCTTTCCTGCGTTATCCCCTGATTCTGTGGATAACCGTATTACCGCC
TTTGAGTGAGCTGATACCGCTCGCCGCAGCCGAACGACCGAGCGCAGCGAGTCAGTGAGCGAGGAAGCGG
AAG
Features (pLannotate 1.2.2; 15 found; start..end, strand, type, name):
      2..94      +  CDS            lacI (fragment): lac repressor; lacI; The lac repressor binds to the lac operator to inhibit transcription in E. coli. This inhibition can be relieved by adding lactose or isopropyl-β-D-thiogalactopyranoside (IPTG).
    107..128     +  protein_bind   CAP binding site: CAP binding activates transcription in the presence of cAMP. E. coli catabolite activator protein
    143..173     +  promoter       lac promoter: promoter for the E. coli lac operon
    181..197     +  protein_bind   lac operator: The lac repressor binds to the lac operator to inhibit transcription in E. coli. This inhibition can be relieved by adding lactose or isopropyl-β-D-thiogalactopyranoside (IPTG). lac repressor encoded by lacI
    407..710     +  promoter       AtU6-1 promoter: promoter for the Arabidopsis thaliana U6-1 snRNA gene (Waibel and Filipowicz, 1990)
    731..806     +  misc_RNA       gRNA scaffold: guide RNA scaffold for the Streptococcus pyogenes CRISPR/Cas9 system
    818..839     -  protein_bind   attB2 (fragment): mutant version of attB; recombination site for the Gateway® BP reaction BP Clonase™
    896..1053    +  CDS            lacZα (fragment): LacZα fragment of β-galactosidase; lacZ fragment
   1059..1110    -  misc_feature   bom (fragment): basis of mobility region from pBR322
   1129..1509    +  rep_origin     M13 ori (sequence partly withheld): M13 bacteriophage origin of replication; arrow indicates direction of (+) strand synthesis
   1585..1634    -  misc_feature   bom (fragment): basis of mobility region from pBR322
   1736..1771    -  CDS            rop (fragment): Rop protein, which maintains plasmids at low copy number; rop
   1866..1970    +  promoter       AmpR promoter: bla
   1971..2831    +  CDS            AmpR: β-lactamase; bla; confers resistance to ampicillin, carbenicillin, and related antibiotics
   3002..3590    +  rep_origin     ori: high-copy-number ColE1/pMB1/pBR322/pUC origin of replication
