[The description below was written by a language model from this plasmid's Addgene catalogue record and pLannotate feature annotations shown in this document.]
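Description:
pUC119-gRNA is a small (about 3.8 kb) CRISPR guide RNA expression plasmid for plants, built on the pUC119 phagemid backbone. It is propagated in E. coli through the high-copy ColE1/pUC-type origin and selected with ampicillin via the β-lactamase (AmpR) gene and its own promoter. The backbone also carries an M13 bacteriophage origin, which allows single-stranded DNA production with helper phage. Remnants of the lac region are present as well (CAP binding site, lac promoter and operator, and a lacZα fragment interrupted by the insert). The plasmid has no plant selectable marker or T-DNA elements in the annotated features, so it suits direct DNA delivery rather than Agrobacterium-mediated stable transformation.

The payload, cloned between SacI (retained) and SmaI (destroyed) sites, is a compact polymerase III transcription unit. An Arabidopsis thaliana U6-1 snRNA promoter drives a single guide RNA made of a 20-nucleotide spacer fused to the Streptococcus pyogenes Cas9 gRNA scaffold, and a run of six thymidines acts as the Pol III terminator. The spacer is directed against target site 1 of the Arabidopsis phytoene desaturase 3 gene (AtPDS3). A short attB2-like fragment is annotated just downstream of the scaffold; the record assigns it no function. Cas9 is not encoded here and must be supplied from a separate construct.

According to the depositor, the plasmid is used mainly as a PCR template. The U6 promoter and scaffold segments are amplified with primers carrying a new spacer to assemble guide RNA cassettes against other desired targets, for genome editing in Arabidopsis and Nicotiana benthamiana.
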