Addgene plasmid #52255: pUC119-gRNA
Purpose: Can use a PCR template to assemble new desired guide RNA. Contains an Arabidopsis U6 promoter to drive guide RNA (targeting AtPDS3 gene target site 1) expression with a TTTTTT as terminator.
Depositing lab: Jen Sheen. Depositing organization: Massachusetts General Hospital. Publication: Multiplex and homologous recombination-mediated genome editing in Arabidopsis and Nicotiana benthamiana using guide RNA and Cas9. Li JF, Norville JE, Aach J, McCormack M, Zhang D, Bush J, Church GM, Sheen J. Nat Biotechnol. 2013 Aug;31(8):688-91. doi: 10.1038/nbt.2654. PubMed 23929339.
Backbone
  Vector backbone: pUC119
  Backbone size w/o insert (bp): 3162
  Vector type: CRISPR ; Plant expression
Growth in bacteria
  Bacterial resistance: Ampicillin, 100 μg/mL
  Growth temperature: 37°C
  Growth strain: DH5alpha
  Copy number: Unknown
Gene/Insert
  Gene/Insert name: guide RNA targeting AtPDS3 (alt names: PDS3; phytoene desaturase 3)
  Species: A. thaliana (mustard weed)
  GenBank ID: KF264452
  Entrez Gene: PDS3 (a.k.a. AT4G14210, DL3145C, FCAALL.28, PDE226, PDS, PHYTOENE DESATURASE, PIGMENT DEFECTIVE 226, phytoene desaturase 3)
  Promoter: Arabidopsis U6 polymerase III promoter
  Cloning method: Restriction Enzyme; 5′ cloning site SacI (not destroyed); 3′ cloning site SmaI (destroyed during cloning)
  Sequencing primers: 5′ 5’ TGGAATTGTGAGCGGATA 3’; 3′ 5’ ATTAAGTTGGGTAACGCC 3'
Terms and licenses: Academic/Nonprofit Terms; Industry Terms: Not Available to Industry
Depositor comments: gRNA target sequence GGACTTTTGCCAGCCATGGT This plasmid is used as a PCR template to assemble new desired guide RNA according to the strategy published in Figure S5 of our Nature Biotechnology paper.
How to cite: pUC119-gRNA was a gift from Jen Sheen (Addgene plasmid # 52255 ; http://n2t.net/addgene:52255 ; RRID:Addgene_52255)
