>Addgene plasmid #52255 | pUC119-gRNA | addgene partial sequence | sequence record 81574 | Lac-promoter 5'-CACTTTATGCTTCCGGCTCG-3'
ATTTCACACAGGAAACAGCTATGACCATGGGCGCGCCAAGCTTAGGCCTGTCGACGCCCGGGCGGTACCG
CGATCGCTCGCGACCTGCAGGCATAAAGCCGTCAGTGTCCGCATAAAGAACCACCCATAATACCCATAAT
AGCTGTTTGCCATCGCTACCTTAGGACCGTTATAGTTAATTACCCTGTTATCCCTATTAATTAAGAGCTC
AGAAATCTCAAAATTCCGGCAGAACAATTTTGAATCTCGATCCGTAGAAACGAGACGGTCATTGTTTTAG
TTCCACCACGATTATATTTGAAATTTACGTGAGTGTGAGTGAGACTTGCATAAGAAAATAAAATCTTTAG
TTGGGAAAAAATTCAATAATATAAATGGGCTTGAGAAGGAAGCGAGGGATAGGCCTTTTTCTAAAATAGG
CCCATTTAAGCTATTAACAATCTTCAAAAGTACCACAGCGCTTAGGTAAAGAAAGCAGCTGAGTTTATAT
ATGGTTAGAGACGAAGTAGTGATTGGACTTTTGCCAGCCATGGTGTTTTAGAGCTAGAAATAGCAAGTTA
AAATAAGGCTAGTCCGTTATCAACTTGAAAAAGTGGCACCGAGTCGGTGCTTTTTTTCTAGACCCAGCTT
TCTTGTACAAAGTTGGCATTACCCATCGGCGCGCCTCTAGAATTTAAATGGATCCTACGTACTCGAGGAA
TTCACTGGCCGTCGTTTTACAACGTCGTGACTGGGAAAACCCTGGCGTTACCCAACTTAATCGCCTTGCA
GCACATCCCCCTTTCGCCAGCTGGCGTAATAGCGAAGAGGCCCGCACCGATCGCCCTTCCCAACAGTTGC
GCAGCCTGAATGGCGAATGGCGCCTGATGCGGTATTTTCTCCTTACGCATCTGTGCGGTATTTCACACCG
CATA
[120 nt withheld, positions 915-1034]
