>Addgene plasmid #52255 | pUC119-gRNA | addgene partial sequence | sequence record 142169 | pUC-4 5'-CAGTGAGCGAGGAAGCGGAAGAGCGCCCAA-3'
GCAAACCGCCTCTCCCCGCGCGTTGGCCGATTCATTAATGCAGCTGGCACGACAGGTTTCCCGACTGGAA
AGCGGGCAGTGAGCGCAACGCAATTAATGTGAGTTAGCTCACTCATTAGGCACCCCAGGCTTTACACTTT
ATGCTTCCGGCTCGTATGTTGTGTGGAATTGTGAGCGGATAACAATTTCACACAGGAAACAGCTATGACC
ATGGGCGCGCCAAGCTTAGGCCTGTCGACGCCCGGGCGGTACCGCGATCGCTCGCGACCTGCAGGCATAA
AGCCGTCAGTGTCCGCATAAAGAACCACCCATAATACCCATAATAGCTGTTTGCCATCGCTACCTTAGGA
CCGTTATAGTTAATTACCCTGTTATCCCTATTAATTAAGAGCTCAGAAATCTCAAAATTCCGGCAGAACA
ATTTTGAATCTCGATCCGTAGAAACGAGACGGTCATTGTTTTAGTTCCACCACGATTATATTTGAAATTT
ACGTGAGTGTGAGTGAGACTTGCATAAGAAAATAAAATCTTTAGTTGGGAAAAAATTCAATAATATAAAT
GGGCTTGAGAAGGAAGCGAGGGATAGGCCTTTTTCTAAAATAGGCCCATTTAAGCTATTAACAATCTTCA
AAAGTACCACAGCGCTTAGGTAAAGAAAGCAGCTGAGTTTATATATGGTTAGAGACGAAGTAGTGATTGG
ACTTTTGCCAGCCATGGTGTTTTAGAGCTAGAAATAGCAAGTTAAAATAAGGCTAGTCCGTTATCAACTT
GAAAAAGTGGCACCGAGTCGGTGCTTTTTTTCTAGACCCAGCTTTCTTGTACAAAGTTGGCATTACCCAT
CGGCGCGCCTCTAGAATTTAAATGGATCCTACGTACTCGAGGAATTCACTGGCCGTCGTTTTACAACGTC
GTGACTGGGAAAACCCTGGCGTTACCCAACTTAATCGCCTTGCAGCACATCCCCCTTTCGCCAGCTGGCG
TAATAGCGAAGAGGCCCGCACCGATCGCCCTTCCCAACAGTTGC
